>Addgene plasmid #49795 | pETM6 | depositor full sequence | sequence record 74282 | Full Sequence
GGGGAATTGTGAGCGGATAACAATTCCCCTCTAGAAATAATTTTGTTTAACTTTAAGAAGGAGATATACA
TATGGCAGATCTCAATTGGATATCGGCCGGCCACGCGATCGCTGACGTCGGTACCCTCGAGTCTGGTAAA
GAAACCGCTGCTGCGAAATTTGAACGCCAGCACATGGACTCGTCTACTAGTCGCAGCTTAATTAACCTAA
ACTGCTGCCACCGCTGAGCAATAACTAGCATAACCCCTTGGGGCCTCTAAACGGGTCTTGAGGGGTTTTT
TGCTAGCGAAAGGAGGAGTCGACTATATCCGGATTGGCGAATGGG
[124 nt withheld, positions 326-449]
C
[91 nt withheld, positions 451-541]
A
[49 nt withheld, positions 543-591]
CCTTTGACGTTGGAGTCCACGTTCTTT
[37 nt withheld, positions 619-655]
ACCCTATCTCGGTCTATTCTTTTGATTTATAAGGGATTTTGCCGATTTCGGCCTATTGGTTAAAAAATGA
GCTGATTTAACAAAAATTTAACGCGAATTTTAACAAAATATTAACGTTTACAATTTCTGGCGGCACGATG
GCATGAGATTATCAAAAAGGATCTTCACCTAGATCCTTTTAAATTAAAAATGAAGTTTTAAATCAATCTA
AAGTATATATGAGTAAACTTGGTCTGACAGTTACCAATGCTTAATCAGTGAGGCACCTATCTCAGCGATC
TGTCTATTTCGTTCATCCATAGTTGCCTGACTCCCCGTCGTGTAGATAACTACGATACGGGAGGGCTTAC
CATCTGGCCCCAGTGCTGCAATGATACCGCGAGACCCACGCTCACCGGCTCCAGATTTATCAGCAATAAA
CCAGCCAGCCGGAAGGGCCGAGCGCAGAAGTGGTCCTGCAACTTTATCCGCCTCCATCCAGTCTATTAAT
TGTTGCCGGGAAGCTAGAGTAAGTAGTTCGCCAGTTAATAGTTTGCGCAACGTTGTTGCCATTGCTACAG
GCATCGTGGTGTCACGCTCGTCGTTTGGTATGGCTTCATTCAGCTCCGGTTCCCAACGATCAAGGCGAGT
TACATGATCCCCCATGTTGTGCAAAAAAGCGGTTAGCTCCTTCGGTCCTCCGATCGTTGTCAGAAGTAAG
TTGGCCGCAGTGTTATCACTCATGGTTATGGCAGCACTGCATAATTCTCTTACTGTCATGCCATCCGTAA
GATGCTTTTCTGTGACTGGTGAGTACTCAACCAAGTCATTCTGAGAATAGTGTATGCGGCGACCGAGTTG
CTCTTGCCCGGCGTCAATACGGGATAATACCGCGCCACATAGCAGAACTTTAAAAGTGCTCATCATTGGA
AAACGTTCTTCGGGGCGAAAACTCTCAAGGATCTTACCGCTGTTGAGATCCAGTTCGATGTAACCCACTC
GTGCACCCAACTGATCTTCAGCATCTTTTACTTTCACCAGCGTTTCTGGGTGAGCAAAAACAGGAAGGCA
AAATGCCGCAAAAAAGGGAATAAGGGCGACACGGAAATGTTGAATACTCATACTCTTCCTTTTTCAATCA
TGATTGAAGCATTTATCAGGGTTATTGTCTCATGAGCGGATACATATTTGAATGTATTTAGAAAAATAAA
CAAATAGGTCATGACCAAAATCCCTTAACGTGAGTTTTCGTTCCACTGAGCGTCAGACCCCGTAGAAAAG
ATCAAAGGATCTTCTTGAGATCCTTTTTTTCTGCGCGTAATCTGCTGCTTGCAAACAAAAAAACCACCGC
TACCAGCGGTGGTTTGTTTGCCGGATCAAGAGCTACCAACTCTTTTTCCGAAGGTAACTGGCTTCAGCAG
AGCGCAGATACCAAATACTGTCCTTCTAGTGTAGCCGTAGTTAGGCCACCACTTCAAGAACTCTGTAGCA
CCGCCTACATACCTCGCTCTGCTAATCCTGTTACCAGTGGCTGCTGCCAGTGGCGATAAGTCGTGTCTTA
CCGGGTTGGACTCAAGACGATAGTTACCGGATAAGGCGCAGCGGTCGGGCTGAACGGGGGGTTCGTGCAC
ACAGCCCAGCTTGGAGCGAACGACCTACACCGAACTGAGATACCTACAGCGTGAGCTATGAGAAAGCGCC
ACGCTTCCCGAAGGGAGAAAGGCGGACAGGTATCCGGTAAGCGGCAGGGTCGGAACAGGAGAGCGCACGA
GGGAGCTTCCAGGGGGAAACGCCTGGTATCTTTATAGTCCTGTCGGGTTTCGCCACCTCTGACTTGAGCG
TCGATTTTTGTGATGCTCGTCAGGGGGGCGGAGCCTATGGAAAAACGCCAGCAACGCGGCCTTTTTACGG
TTCCTGGCCTTTTGCTGGCCTTTTGCTCACATGTTCTTTCCTGCGTTATCCCCTGATTCTGTGGATAACC
GTATTACCGCCTTTGAGTGAGCTGATACCGCTCGCCGCAGCCGAACGACCGAGCGCAGCGAGTCAGTGAG
CGAGGAAGCGGAAGAGCGCCTGATGCGGTATTTTCTCCTTACGCATCTGTGCGGTATTTCACACCGCATA
TATGGTGCACTCTCAGTACAATCTGCTCTGATGCCGCATAGTTAAGCCAGTATACACTCCGCTATCGCTA
CGTGACTGGGTCATGGCTGCGCCCCGACACCCGCCAACACCCGCTGACGCGCCCTGACGGGCTTGTCTGC
TCCCGGCATCCGCTTACAGACAAGCTGTGACCGTCTCCGGGAGCTGCATGTGTCAGAGGTTTTCACCGTC
ATCACCGAAACGCGCGAGGCAGCTGCGGTAAAGCTCATCAGCGTGGTCGTGAAGCGATTCACAGATGTCT
GCCTGTTCATCCGCGTCCAGCTCGTTGAGTTTCTCCAGAAGCGTTAATGTCTGGCTTCTGATAAAGCGGG
CCATGTTAAGGGCGGTTTTTTCCTGTTTGGTCACTGATGCCTCCGTGTAAGGGGGATTTCTGTTCATGGG
GGTAATGATACCGATGAAACGAGAGAGGATGCTCACGATACGGGTTACTGATGATGAACATGCCCGGTTA
CTGGAACGTTGTGAGGGTAAACAACTGGCGGTATGGATGCGGCGGGACCAGAGAAAAATCACTCAGGGTC
AATGCCAGCGCTTCGTTAATACAGATGTAGGTGTTCCACAGGGTAGCCAGCAGCATCCTGCGATGCAGAT
CCGGAACATAATGGTGCAGGGCGCTGACTTCCGCGTTTCCAGACTTTACGAAACACGGAAACCGAAGACC
ATTCATGTTGTTGCTCAGGTCGCAGACGTTTTGCAGCAGCAGTCGCTTCACGTTCGCTCGCGTATCGGTG
ATTCATTCTGCTAACCAGTAAGGCAACCCCGCCAGCCTAGCCGGGTCCTCAACGACAGGAGCACGATCAT
GCTAGTCATGCCCCGCGCCCACCGGAAGGAGCTGACTGGGTTGAAGGCTCTCAAGGGCATCGGTCGAGAT
CCCGGTGCCTAATGAGTGAGCTAACTTACATTAATTGCGTTGCGCTCACTGCCCGCTTTCCAGTCGGGAA
ACCTGTCGTGCCAGCTGCATTAATGAATCGGCCAACGCGCGGGGAGAGGCGGTTTGCGTATTGGGCGCCA
GGGTGGTTTTTCTTTTCACCAGTGAGACGGGCAACAGCTGATTGCCCTTCACCGCCTGGCCCTGAGAGAG
TTGCAGCAAGCGGTCCACGCTGGTTTGCCCCAGCAGGCGAAAATCCTGTTTGATGGTGGTTAACGGCGGG
ATATAACATGAGCTGTCTTCGGTATCGTCGTATCCCACTACCGAGATGTCCGCACCAACGCGCAGCCCGG
ACTCGGTAATGGCGCGCATTGCGCCCAGCGCCATCTGATCGTTGGCAACCAGCATCGCAGTGGGAACGAT
GCCCTCATTCAGCATTTGCATGGTTTGTTGAAAACCGGACATGGCACTCCAGTCGCCTTCCCGTTCCGCT
ATCGGCTGAATTTGATTGCGAGTGAGATATTTATGCCAGCCAGCCAGACGCAGACGCGCCGAGACAGAAC
TTAATGGGCCCGCTAACAGCGCGATTTGCTGGTGACCCAATGCGACCAGATGCTCCACGCCCAGTCGCGT
ACCGTCTTCATGGGAGAAAATAATACTGTTGATGGGTGTCTGGTCAGAGACATCAAGAAATAACGCCGGA
ACATTAGTGCAGGCAGCTTCCACAGCAATGGCATCCTGGTCATCCAGCGGATAGTTAATGATCAGCCCAC
TGACGCGTTGCGCGAGAAGATTGTGCACCGCCGCTTTACAGGCTTCGACGCCGCTTCGTTCTACCATCGA
CACCACCACGCTGGCACCCAGTTGATCGGCGCGAGATTTAATCGCCGCGACAATTTGCGACGGCGCGTGC
AGGGCCAGACTGGAGGTGGCAACGCCAATCAGCAACGACTGTTTGCCCGCCAGTTGTTGTGCCACGCGGT
TGGGAATGTAATTCAGCTCCGCCATCGCCGCTTCCACTTTTTCCCGCGTTTTCGCAGAAACGTGGCTGGC
CTGGTTCACCACGCGGGAAACGGTCTGATAAGAGACACCGGCATACTCTGCGACATCGTATAACGTTACT
GGTTTCACATTCACCACCCTGAATTGACTCTCTTCCGGGCGCTATCATGCCATACCGCGAAAGGTTTTGC
GCCATTCGATGGTGTCCGGGATCTCGACGCTCTCCCTTATGCGACTCCTGCATTAGGAAGCAGCCCAGTA
GTAGGTTGAGGCCGTTGAGCACCGCCGCCGCAAGGAATGGTGCATGCAAGGAGATGGCGCCCAACAGTCC
CCCGGCCACGGGGCCTGCCACCATACCCACGCCGAAACAAGCGCTCATGAGCCCGAAGTGGCGAGCCCGA
TCTTCCCCATCGGTGATGTCGGCGATATAGGCGCCAGCAACCGCACCTGTGGCGCCGGTGATGCCGGCCA
CGATGCGTCCGGCGTAGCCTAGGATCGAGATCGATCTCGATCCCGCGAAATTAATACGACTCACTATA
Features (pLannotate 1.2.2; 17 found; start..end, strand, type, name):
      3..27      +  protein_bind   lac operator: The lac repressor binds to the lac operator to inhibit transcription in E. coli. This inhibition can be relieved by adding lactose or isopropyl-β-D-thiogalactopyranoside (IPTG). lac repressor encoded by lacI
     42..64      +  RBS            RBS: efficient ribosome binding site from bacteriophage T7 gene 10 (Olins and Rangwala, 1989)
    138..179     +  CDS            S-Tag (fragment): affinity and epitope tag derived from pancreatic ribonuclease A
    235..282     +  terminator     T7 terminator: transcription terminator for bacteriophage T7 RNA polymerase
    326..781     +  rep_origin     f1 ori (sequence partly withheld): f1 bacteriophage origin of replication; arrow indicates direction of (+) strand synthesis
    896..1756    -  CDS            AmpR: β-lactamase; bla; confers resistance to ampicillin, carbenicillin, and related antibiotics
   1757..1849    -  promoter       AmpR promoter: bla
   1930..2518    +  rep_origin     ori: high-copy-number ColE1/pMB1/pBR322/pUC origin of replication
   2704..2846    -  misc_feature   bom: basis of mobility region from pBR322
   2948..3139    -  CDS            rop: Rop protein, which maintains plasmids at low copy number; rop
   3156..3536    +  CDS            YPB1_ECOLX: Protein predicted: Swiss-Prot protein existence level 4. From Escherichia coli.
   3598..3662    -  CDS            TcR (fragment): tetracycline efflux protein; tet; confers resistance to tetracycline
   3677..3698    -  protein_bind   CAP binding site: CAP binding activates transcription in the presence of cAMP. E. coli catabolite activator protein
   3711..4793    -  CDS            lacI: lac repressor; lacI; The lac repressor binds to the lac operator to inhibit transcription in E. coli. This inhibition can be relieved by adding lactose or isopropyl-β-D-thiogalactopyranoside (IPTG).
   4794..4871    -  promoter       lacI promoter: lacI
   4879..5152    -  CDS            TcR (fragment): tetracycline efflux protein; tet; confers resistance to tetracycline
   5187..2       +  promoter       T7 promoter (across the origin): promoter for bacteriophage T7 RNA polymerase
