[The description below was written by a language model from this plasmid's Addgene catalogue record and pLannotate feature annotations shown in this document.]
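Description:
pETM6 is an empty bacterial expression backbone of about 5.2 kb, derived from the Novagen pET-Duet vector and adapted as an ePathBrick vector for assembling and tuning metabolic pathways in E. coli. It replicates from a ColE1/pBR322-type origin and is selected with ampicillin through a β-lactamase gene under its own promoter. The catalogue lists it as high copy, although the annotated sequence also contains the rop gene and the bom region from pBR322; rop normally moderates copy number. An f1 origin is present, along with short non-functional tetracycline-resistance fragments left over from the pBR322 lineage.

The expression unit consists of a T7 promoter followed by a lac operator, the bacteriophage T7 gene 10 ribosome binding site, a multiple cloning site, an S-tag coding segment that can be fused to the C terminus of an inserted gene, and a T7 terminator. A lacI gene on the plasmid supplies lac repressor, so transcription is held off until IPTG or lactose is added, and expression requires a host that provides T7 RNA polymerase. The defining modification is the placement of four restriction sites around the regulatory parts: AvrII upstream of the T7 promoter, XbaI between the operator and RBS, SpeI between the cloning site and terminator, and NheI downstream of the terminator. These enzymes generate compatible cohesive ends, which allows gene cassettes cloned in separate copies of the vector to be joined iteratively by restriction cloning. Depending on the pair of sites used, genes can share or keep their own promoters and terminators. No insert is present in this deposit.
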