Addgene plasmid #49795: pETM6
Purpose: (Empty Backbone) ePathBrick vector for pathway engineering in E. coli.
Depositing lab: Mattheos Koffas. Depositing organization: Rensselaer Polytechnic Institute. Publication: ePathBrick: a synthetic biology platform for engineering metabolic pathways in E. coli. Xu P, Vansiri A, Bhan N, Koffas MA. ACS Synth Biol. 2012 Jul 20;1(7):256-66. doi: 10.1021/sb300016b. Epub 2012 May 4. PubMed 23651248.
Backbone
  Vector backbone: pET-Duet
  Backbone manufacturer: Novagen
  Backbone size (bp): 5000
  Modifications to backbone: AvrII was inserted upstream of the T7 promoter, XbaI was inserted between the operator (lacO) and ribosome binding site (RBS), SpeI was between the multiple-cloning site (MCS) and T7 terminator, and NheI was placed downstream of the T7 terminator
  Vector type: Bacterial Expression
  Promoter: T7
  Tag / fusion protein: S-tag (C terminal on insert)
Growth in bacteria
  Bacterial resistance: Ampicillin, 100 μg/mL
  Growth temperature: 37°C
  Growth strain: DH5alpha
  Copy number: High Copy
Gene/Insert
  Cloning method: Restriction Enzyme
Terms and licenses: Academic/Nonprofit Terms; Industry Terms: Not Available to Industry
How to cite: pETM6 was a gift from Mattheos Koffas (Addgene plasmid # 49795 ; http://n2t.net/addgene:49795 ; RRID:Addgene_49795)
