>Addgene plasmid #49795 | pETM6 | addgene partial sequence | sequence record 78594 | pBRrevBam 5'-GGTGATGTCGGCGATATAGG-3'
GGCCACGATGCGTCCGGCGTAGCCTAGGATCGAGATCGATCTCGATCCCGCGAAATTAATACGACTCACT
ATAGGGGAATTGTGAGCGGATAACAATTCCCCTCTAGAAATAATTTTGTTTAACTTTAAGAAGGAGATAT
ACATATGGCAGATCTCAATTGGATATCGGCCGGCCACGCGATCGCTGACGTCGGTACCCTCGAGTCTGGT
AAAGAAACCGCTGCTGCGAAATTTGAACGCCAGCACATGGACTCGTCTACTAGTCGCAGCTTAATTAACC
TAAACTGCTGCCACCGCTGAGCAATAACTAGCATAACCCCTTGGGGCCTCTAAACGGGTCTTGAGGGGTT
TTTTGCTAGCGAAAGGAGGAGTCGACTATATCCGGATTGGCGAATGGG
[124 nt withheld, positions 399-522]
C
[91 nt withheld, positions 524-614]
A
[49 nt withheld, positions 616-664]
CCTTTGACGTTGGAGTCCACGTTCTTT
[37 nt withheld, positions 692-728]
ACCCTATCTCGGTCTATTCTTTTGATTTATAAGGGATTTTGCCGATTTCGGCCTATTGGTTAAAAAATGA
GCTGATTTAACAAAAATTTAACGCGAATTTTAACAAAATATTAACGTTTACAATTTCTGGCGGCACGATG
GCATG
